>Addgene plasmid #142794 | TFORF1414 | addgene full sequence | sequence record 395855 | Addgene NGS Result
TTAATGTAGTCTTATGCAATACTCTTGTAGTCTTGCAACATGGTAACGATGAGTTAGCAACATGCCTTAC
AAGGAGAGAAAAAGCACCGTGCATGCCGATTGGTGGAAGTAAGGTGGTACGATCGTGCCTTATTAGGAAG
GCAACAGACGGGTCTGACATGGATTGGACGAACCACTGAATTGCCGCATTGCAGAGATATTGTATTTAAG
TGCCTAGCTCGATACATAAACGGGTCTCTCTGGTTAGACCAGATCTGAGCCTGGGAGCTCTCTGGCTAAC
TAGGGAACCCACTGCTTAAGCCTCAATAAAGCTTGCCTTGAGTGCTTCAAGTAGTGTGTGCCCGTCTGTT
GTGTGACTCTGGTAACTAGAGATCCCTCAGACCCTTTTAGTCAGTGTGGAAAATCTCTAGCAGTGGCGCC
CGAACAGGGACTTGAAAGCGAAAGGGAAACCAGAGGAGCTCTCTCGACGCAGGACTCGGCTTGCTGAAGC
GCGCACGGCAAGAGGCGAGGGGCGGCGACTGGTGAGTACGCCAAAAATTTTGACTAGCGGAGGCTAGAAG
GAGAGAGATGGGTGCGAGAGCGTCAGTATTAAGCGGGGGAGAATTAGATCGCGATGGGAAAAAATTCGGT
TAAGGCCAGGGGGAAAGAAAAAATATAAATTAAAACATATAGTATGGGCAAGCAGGGAGCTAGAACGATT
CGCAGTTAATCCTGGCCTGTTAGAAACATCAGAAGGCTGTAGACAAATACTGGGACAGCTACAACCATCC
CTTCAGACAGGATCAGAAGAACTTAGATCATTATATAATACAGTAGCAACCCTCTATTGTGTGCATCAAA
GGATAGAGATAAAAGACACCAAGGAAGCTTTAGACAAGATAGAGGAAGAGCAAAACAAAAGTAAGACCAC
CGCACAGCAAGCGGCCGCTGATCTTCAGACCTGGAGGAGGAGATATGAGGGACAATTGGAGAAGTGAATT
ATATAAATATAAAGTAGTAAAAATTGAACCATTAGGAGTAGCACCCACCAAGGCAAAGAGAAGAGTGGTG
CAGAGAGAAAAAAGAGCAGTGGGAATAGGAGCTTTGTTCCTTGGGTTCTTGGGAGCAGCAGGAAGCACTA
TGGGCGCAGCGTCAATGACGCTGACGGTACAGGCCAGACAATTATTGTCTGGTATAGTGCAGCAGCAGAA
CAATTTGCTGAGGGCTATTGAGGCGCAACAGCATCTGTTGCAACTCACAGTCTGGGGCATCAAGCAGCTC
CAGGCAAGAATCCTGGCTGTGGAAAGATACCTAAAGGATCAACAGCTCCTGGGGATTTGGGGTTGCTCTG
GAAAACTCATTTGCACCACTGCTGTGCCTTGGAATGCTAGTTGGAGTAATAAATCTCTGGAACAGATTTG
GAATCACACGACCTGGATGGAGTGGGACAGAGAAATTAACAATTACACAAGCTTAATACACTCCTTAATT
GAAGAATCGCAAAACCAGCAAGAAAAGAATGAACAAGAATTATTGGAATTAGATAAATGGGCAAGTTTGT
GGAATTGGTTTAACATAACAAATTGGCTGTGGTATATAAAATTATTCATAATGATAGTAGGAGGCTTGGT
AGGTTTAAGAATAGTTTTTGCTGTACTTTCTATAGTGAATAGAGTTAGGCAGGGATATTCACCATTATCG
TTTCAGACCCACCTCCCAACCCCGAGGGGACCCATGCATTGCATCTCAATTAGTCAGCAACCAGGTGTGG
AAAGTCCCCAGGCTCCCCAGCAGGCAGAAGTATGCAAAGCATGCGTCTCAATTAGTCAGCAACCATAGTC
CCGCCCCTAACTCCGCCCATCCCGCCCCTAACTCCGCCCAGTTCCGCCCATTCTCCGCCCCATGGCTGAC
TAATTTTTTTTATTTATGCAGAGGCCGAGGCCGCCTCGGCCTCTGAGCTATTCCAGAAGTAGTGAGGAGG
CTTTTTTGGAGGCCTAGGCTTTTGCAAAAAGCTTTCTAGAGGTACCACCGGAGCTTACCATGACCGAGTA
CAAGCCCACGGTGCGCCTCGCCACCCGCGACGACGTCCCCAGGGCCGTACGCACCCTCGCCGCCGCGTTC
GCCGACTACCCCGCCACGCGCCACACCGTCGATCCGGACCGCCACATCGAGCGGGTCACCGAGCTGCAAG
AACTCTTCCTCACGCGCGTCGGGCTCGACATCGGCAAGGTGTGGGTCGCGGACGACGGCGCCGCCGTGGC
GGTCTGGACCACGCCGGAGAGCGTCGAAGCGGGGGCGGTGTTCGCCGAGATCGGCCCGCGCATGGCCGAG
TTGAGCGGTTCCCGGCTGGCCGCGCAGCAACAGATGGAAGGCCTCCTGGCGCCGCACCGGCCCAAGGAGC
CCGCGTGGTTCCTGGCCACCGTCGGCGTCTCGCCCGACCACCAGGGCAAGGGTCTGGGCAGCGCCGTCGT
GCTCCCCGGAGTGGAGGCGGCCGAGCGCGCCGGGGTGCCCGCCTTCCTGGAGACCTCCGCGCCCCGCAAC
CTCCCCTTCTACGAGCGGCTCGGCTTCACCGTCACCGCCGACGTCGAGGTGCCCGAAGGACCGCGCACCT
GGTGCATGACCCGCAAGCCCGGTGCCAGTTAACGAATTCTAGATCTTGAGACAAATGGCAGTATTCATCC
ACAATTTTAAAAGAAAAGGGGGGATTGGGGGGTACAGTGCAGGGGAAAGAATAGTAGACATAATAGCAAC
AGACATACAAACTAAAGAATTACAAAAACAAATTACAAAAATTCAAAATTTTCGGGTTTATTACAGGGAC
AGCAGAGATCCACTTTGGCGCCGGCTCGAGGCCTGCAGGTGCAAAGATGGATAAAGTTTTAAACAGAGAG
GAATCTTTGCAGCTAATGGACCTTCTAGGTCTTGAAAGGAGTGGGAATTGGCTCCGGTGCCCGTCAGTGG
GCAGAGCGCACATCGCCCACAGTCCCCGAGAAGTTGGGGGGAGGGGTCGGCAATTGAACCGGTGCCTAGA
GAAGGTGGCGCGGGGTAAACTGGGAAAGTGATGTCGTGTACTGGCTCCGCCTTTTTCCCGAGGGTGGGGG
AGAACCGTATATAAGTGCAGTAGTCGCCGTGAACGTTCTTTTTCGCAACGGGTTTGCCGCCAGAACACAG
GTAAGTGCCGTGTGTGGTTCCCGCGGGCCTGGCCTCTTTACGGGTTATGGCCCTTGCGTGCCTTGAATTA
CTTCCACCTGGCTGCAGTACGTGATTCTTGATCCCGAGCTTCGGGTTGGAAGTGGGTGGGAGAGTTCGAG
GCCTTGCGCTTAAGGAGCCCCTTCGCCTCGTGCTTGAGTTGAGGCCTGGCCTGGGCGCTGGGGCCGCCGC
GTGCGAATCTGGTGGCACCTTCGCGCCTGTCTCGCTGCTTTCGATAAGTCTCTAGCCATTTAAAATTTTT
GATGACCTGCTGCGACGCTTTTTTTCTGGCAAGATAGTCTTGTAAATGCGGGCCAAGATCTGCACACTGG
TATTTCGGTTTTTGGGGCCGCGGGCGGCGACGGGGCCCGTGCGTCCCAGCGCACATGTTCGGCGAGGCGG
GGCCTGCGAGCGCGGCCACCGAGAATCGGACGGGGGTAGTCTCAAGCTGGCCGGCCTGCTCTGGTGCCTG
GCCTCGCGCCGCCGTGTATCGCCCCGCCCTGGGCGGCAAGGCTGGCCCGGTCGGCACCAGTTGCGTGAGC
GGAAAGATGGCCGCTTCCCGGCCCTGCTGCAGGGAGCTCAAAATGGAGGACGCGGCGCTCGGGAGAGCGG
GCGGGTGAGTCACCCACACAAAGGAAAAGGGCCTTTCCGTCCTCAGCCGTCGCTTCATGTGACTCCACGG
AGTACCGGGCGCCGTCCAGGCACCTCGATTAGTTCTCGAGCTTTTGGAGTACGTCGTCTTTAGGTTGGGG
GGAGGGGTTTTATGCGATGGAGTTTCCCCACACTGAGTGGGTGGAGACTGAAGTTAGGCCAGCTTGGCAC
TTGATGTAATTCTCCTTGGAATTTGCCCTTTTTGAGTTTGGATCTTGGTTCATTCTCAAGCCTCAGACAG
TGGTTCAAAGTTTTTTTCTTCCATTTCAGGTGTCGTGAGGCTAGCACCGCCACCATGGCAGCCATTTATT
TGTCCCGTGGGTTTTTTTCCAGGGAACCAATCTGCCCTTTTGAAGAAAAGACAAAGGTAGAAAGGATGGT
GGAGGACTACCTGGCAAGTGGTTATCAGGATTCAGTGACGTTTGATGATGTGGCTGTGGACTTCACCCCA
GAGGAGTGGGCTTTACTGGACACAACTGAGAAATACCTCTACAGAGATGTGATGCTGGAGAACTACATGA
ACCTGGCCTCTGTGGAATGGGAAATACAACCTAGAACCAAACGGTCATCACTTCAGCAGGGTTTTTTGAA
GAATCAAATATTCAGTGGGATACAAATGACAAGAGGCTACAGTGGATGGAAACTCTGTGACTGTAAGAAT
TGTGGAGAGGTCTTCAGGGAACAGTTTTGCCTTAAGACACACATGAGAGTTCAGAATGGAGGGAATACTT
CTGAGGGTAATTGTTATGGAAAAGACACCCTCAGTGTGCACAAGGAAGCCTCTACTGGACAGGAACTTTC
CAAATTTAATCCATGTGGAAAAGTCTTTACTCTAACTCCAGGTCTTGCTGTACATCTTGAAGTTCTCAAT
GCAAGACAACCCTACAAATGTAAGGAATGTGGAAAAGGCTTTAAGTATTTTGCAAGCCTTGATAATCATA
TGGGAATCCACACTGATGAGAAACTCTGTGAATTTCAGGAATATGGGAGAGCTGTCACAGCTTCTTCACA
CCTAAAGCAGTGTGTAGCAGTTCATACAGGAAAGAAATCCAAAAAGACTAAGAAATGTGGGAAATCCTTC
ACTAATTTTTCTCAACTTTATGCACCTGTGAAAACTCATAAAGGAGAGAAGTCCTTTGAATGTAAAGAAT
GTGGAAGATCCTTTAGAAATTCCTCATGCCTTAATGATCACATTCAAATTCACACTGGAATAAAACCACA
CAAGTGTACTTACTGTGGGAAAGCCTTCACTAGATCAACTCAACTTACTGAACATGTAAGAACTCACACT
GGAATAAAACCCTATGAATGTAAGGAATGTGGCCAAGCCTTTGCTCAGTACTCGGGCCTTTCTATACACA
TACGAAGTCACAGTGGAAAGAAACCCTATCAGTGTAAGGAATGTGGGAAAGCCTTCACTACATCCACAAG
TCTTATTCAGCATACAAGAATTCACACAGGAGAGAAGCCTTATGAATGTGTTGAATGTGGGAAGACCTTC
ATTACTTCTTCCCGTCGTAGTAAACATTTGAAAACTCATAGTGGAGAAAAGCCCTTTGTATGCAAGATAT
GTGGGAAAGCATTTCTATATTCCTCACGCCTTAATGTTCACCTGCGAACTCATACCGGAGAGAAACCCTT
CGTATGTAAAGAATGTGGGAAAGCATTTGCTGTTTCCTCACGCCTAAGTAGACATGAAAGAATTCACACT
GGGGAGAAACCCTATGAATGCAAGGATATGAGTGTTACCATTTAGTAATGAACTAGTCCGTAACTTGAAA
GTATTTCGATTTCTTGGCTTTATATATCTTGTGGAAAGGACGAGGCCCATTGCGAGGCCCAGCTGTAACG
CGTTAAGTCGACAATCAACCTCTGGATTACAAAATTTGTGAAAGATTGACTGGTATTCTTAACTATGTTG
CTCCTTTTACGCTATGTGGATACGCTGCTTTAATGCCTTTGTATCATGCTATTGCTTCCCGTATGGCTTT
CATTTTCTCCTCCTTGTATAAATCCTGGTTGCTGTCTCTTTATGAGGAGTTGTGGCCCGTTGTCAGGCAA
CGTGGCGTGGTGTGCACTGTGTTTGCTGACGCAACCCCCACTGGTTGGGGCATTGCCACCACCTGTCAGC
TCCTTTCCGGGACTTTCGCTTTCCCCCTCCCTATTGCCACGGCGGAACTCATCGCCGCCTGCCTTGCCCG
CTGCTGGACAGGGGCTCGGCTGTTGGGCACTGACAATTCCGTGGTGTTGTCGGGGAAATCATCGTCCTTT
CCTTGGCTGCTCGCCTGTGTTGCCACCTGGATTCTGCGCGGGACGTCCTTCTGCTACGTCCCTTCGGCCC
TCAATCCAGCGGACCTTCCTTCCCGCGGCCTGCTGCCGGCTCTGCGGCCTCTTCCGCGTCTTCGCCTTCG
CCCTCAGACGAGTCGGATCTCCCTTTGGGCCGCCTCCCCGCGTCGACTTTAAGACCAATGACTTACAAGG
CAGCTGTAGATCTTAGCCACTTTTTAAAAGAAAAGGGGGGACTGGAAGGGCTAATTCACTCCCAACGAAG
ACAAGATCTGCTTTTTGCTTGTACTGGGTCTCTCTGGTTAGACCAGATCTGAGCCTGGGAGCTCTCTGGC
TAACTAGGGAACCCACTGCTTAAGCCTCAATAAAGCTTGCCTTGAGTGCTTCAAGTAGTGTGTGCCCGTC
TGTTGTGTGACTCTGGTAACTAGAGATCCCTCAGACCCTTTTAGTCAGTGTGGAAAATCTCTAGCAGTAC
GTATAGTAGTTCATGTCATCTTATTATTCAGTATTTATAACTTGCAAAGAAATGAATATCAGAGAGTGAG
AGGAACTTGTTTATTGCAGCTTATAATGGTTACAAATAAAGCAATAGCATCACAAATTTCACAAATAAAG
CATTTTTTTCACTGCATTCTAGTTGTGGTTTGTCCAAACTCATCAATGTATCTTATCATGTCTGGCTCTA
GCTATCCCGCCCCTAACTCCGCCCATCCCGCCCCTAACTCCGCCCAGTTCCGCCCATTCTCCGCCCCATG
GCTGACTAATTTTTTTTATTTATGCAGAGGCCGAGGCCGCCTCGGCCTCTGAGCTATTCCAGAAGTAGTG
AGGAGGCTTTTTTGGAGGCCTAGGGACGTACCCAATTCGCCCTATAGTGAGTCGTATTACGCGCGCTCAC
TGGCCGTCGTTTTACAACGTCGTGACTGGGAAAACCCTGGCGTTACCCAACTTAATCGCCTTGCAGCACA
TCCCCCTTTCGCCAGCTGGCGTAATAGCGAAGAGGCCCGCACCGATCGCCCTTCCCAACAGTTGCGCAGC
CTGAATGGCGAATGGG
[124 nt withheld, positions 7157-7280]
C
[91 nt withheld, positions 7282-7372]
A
[49 nt withheld, positions 7374-7422]
CCTTTGACGTTGGAGTCCACGTTCTTT
[37 nt withheld, positions 7450-7486]
ACCCTATCTCGGTCTATTCTTTTGATTTATAAGGGATTTTGCCGATTTCGGCCTATTGGTTAAAAAATGA
GCTGATTTAACAAAAATTTAACGCGAATTTTAACAAAATATTAACGCTTACAATTTAGGTGGCACTTTTC
GGGGAAATGTGCGCGGAACCCCTATTTGTTTATTTTTCTAAATACATTCAAATATGTATCCGCTCATGAG
ACAATAACCCTGATAAATGCTTCAATAATATTGAAAAAGGAAGAGTATGAGTATTCAACATTTCCGTGTC
GCCCTTATTCCCTTTTTTGCGGCATTTTGCCTTCCTGTTTTTGCTCACCCAGAAACGCTGGTGAAAGTAA
AAGATGCTGAAGATCAGTTGGGTGCACGAGTGGGTTACATCGAACTGGATCTCAACAGCGGTAAGATCCT
TGAGAGTTTTCGCCCCGAAGAACGTTTTCCAATGATGAGCACTTTTAAAGTTCTGCTATGTGGCGCGGTA
TTATCCCGTATTGACGCCGGGCAAGAGCAACTCGGTCGCCGCATACACTATTCTCAGAATGACTTGGTTG
AGTACTCACCAGTCACAGAAAAGCATCTTACGGATGGCATGACAGTAAGAGAATTATGCAGTGCTGCCAT
AACCATGAGTGATAACACTGCGGCCAACTTACTTCTGACAACGATCGGAGGACCGAAGGAGCTAACCGCT
TTTTTGCACAACATGGGGGATCATGTAACTCGCCTTGATCGTTGGGAACCGGAGCTGAATGAAGCCATAC
CAAACGACGAGCGTGACACCACGATGCCTGTAGCAATGGCAACAACGTTGCGCAAACTATTAACTGGCGA
ACTACTTACTCTAGCTTCCCGGCAACAATTAATAGACTGGATGGAGGCGGATAAAGTTGCAGGACCACTT
CTGCGCTCGGCCCTTCCGGCTGGCTGGTTTATTGCTGATAAATCTGGAGCCGGTGAGCGTGGGTCTCGCG
GTATCATTGCAGCACTGGGGCCAGATGGTAAGCCCTCCCGTATCGTAGTTATCTACACGACGGGGAGTCA
GGCAACTATGGATGAACGAAATAGACAGATCGCTGAGATAGGTGCCTCACTGATTAAGCATTGGTAACTG
TCAGACCAAGTTTACTCATATATACTTTAGATTGATTTAAAACTTCATTTTTAATTTAAAAGGATCTAGG
TGAAGATCCTTTTTGATAATCTCATGACCAAAATCCCTTAACGTGAGTTTTCGTTCCACTGAGCGTCAGA
CCCCGTAGAAAAGATCAAAGGATCTTCTTGAGATCCTTTTTTTCTGCGCGTAATCTGCTGCTTGCAAACA
AAAAAACCACCGCTACCAGCGGTGGTTTGTTTGCCGGATCAAGAGCTACCAACTCTTTTTCCGAAGGTAA
CTGGCTTCAGCAGAGCGCAGATACCAAATACTGTTCTTCTAGTGTAGCCGTAGTTAGGCCACCACTTCAA
GAACTCTGTAGCACCGCCTACATACCTCGCTCTGCTAATCCTGTTACCAGTGGCTGCTGCCAGTGGCGAT
AAGTCGTGTCTTACCGGGTTGGACTCAAGACGATAGTTACCGGATAAGGCGCAGCGGTCGGGCTGAACGG
GGGGTTCGTGCACACAGCCCAGCTTGGAGCGAACGACCTACACCGAACTGAGATACCTACAGCGTGAGCT
ATGAGAAAGCGCCACGCTTCCCGAAGGGAGAAAGGCGGACAGGTATCCGGTAAGCGGCAGGGTCGGAACA
GGAGAGCGCACGAGGGAGCTTCCAGGGGGAAACGCCTGGTATCTTTATAGTCCTGTCGGGTTTCGCCACC
TCTGACTTGAGCGTCGATTTTTGTGATGCTCGTCAGGGGGGCGGAGCCTATGGAAAAACGCCAGCAACGC
GGCCTTTTTACGGTTCCTGGCCTTTTGCTGGCCTTTTGCTCACATGTTCTTTCCTGCGTTATCCCCTGAT
TCTGTGGATAACCGTATTACCGCCTTTGAGTGAGCTGATACCGCTCGCCGCAGCCGAACGACCGAGCGCA
GCGAGTCAGTGAGCGAGGAAGCGGAAGAGCGCCCAATACGCAAACCGCCTCTCCCCGCGCGTTGGCCGAT
TCATTAATGCAGCTGGCACGACAGGTTTCCCGACTGGAAAGCGGGCAGTGAGCGCAACGCAATTAATGTG
AGTTAGCTCACTCATTAGGCACCCCAGGCTTTACACTTTATGCTTCCGGCTCGTATGTTGTGTGGAATTG
TGAGCGGATAACAATTTCACACAGGAAACAGCTATGACCATGATTACGCCAAGCGCGCAATTAACCCTCA
CTAAAGGGAACAAAAGCTGGAGCTGCAAGC
Features (pLannotate 1.2.2; 31 found; start..end, strand, type, name):
      5..231     +  promoter       RSV promoter: Rous sarcoma virus enhancer/promoter
    232..412     +  LTR            5' LTR (truncated): truncated 5' long terminal repeat (LTR) from HIV-1
    459..584     +  misc_feature   HIV-1 Ψ: packaging signal of human immunodeficiency virus type 1
    568..931     +  CDS            HIV-1 gag (fragment): gag protein from human immunodeficiency virus 1; gag
   1077..1310    +  misc_feature   RRE: The Rev response element (RRE) of HIV-1 allows for Rev-dependent mRNA export from the nucleus to the cytoplasm.
   1687..1713    +  CDS            Rev (fragment): human immunodeficiency virus 1 (HIV-1) Rev protein; rev; enhances nuclear export of unspliced and incompletely spliced viral mRNAs
   1720..1743    +  promoter       SV40 promoter (fragment): SV40 early promoter
   1744..1815    +  promoter       SV40 promoter (fragment): SV40 enhancer and early promoter
   1839..1974    +  rep_origin     SV40 ori: SV40 origin of replication
   2020..2616    +  CDS            PuroR (fragment): puromycin N-acetyltransferase; pac from Streptomyces; confers resistance to puromycin
   2665..2782    +  misc_feature   cPPT/CTS: central polypurine tract and central termination sequence of HIV-1
   2847..2913    +  CDS            small t antigen (fragment): SV40 (simian virus 40) small t antigen
   2920..4098    +  promoter       EF-1α promoter: strong constitutive promoter for human elongation factor EF-1α
   4115..4843    +  CDS            ZNF561 (fragment): ZN561_HUMAN - Experimental evidence at protein level: Swiss-Prot protein existence level 1. May be involved in transcriptional regulation. From Homo sapiens (Human).
   5588..5641    +  promoter       U6 promoter (fragment): RNA polymerase III promoter for human U6 snRNA
   5683..6271    +  misc_feature   WPRE: woodchuck hepatitis virus posttranscriptional regulatory element
   6322..6341    +  misc_feature   cPPT/CTS (fragment): central polypurine tract and central termination sequence of HIV-1
   6343..6576    +  LTR            3' LTR (ΔU3): self-inactivating 3' long terminal repeat (LTR) from HIV-1
   6654..6775    +  polyA_signal   SV40 poly(A) signal: SV40 polyadenylation signal
   6815..6950    +  rep_origin     SV40 ori: SV40 origin of replication
   6971..6989    -  promoter       T7 promoter: promoter for bacteriophage T7 RNA polymerase
   6997..7152    +  CDS            lacZα (fragment): LacZα fragment of β-galactosidase; lacZ fragment
   7157..7585    +  rep_origin     f1 ori (sequence partly withheld): f1 bacteriophage origin of replication; arrow indicates direction of (+) strand synthesis
   7638..7742    +  promoter       AmpR promoter: bla
   7743..8603    +  CDS            AmpR: β-lactamase; bla; confers resistance to ampicillin, carbenicillin, and related antibiotics
   8774..9362    +  rep_origin     ori: high-copy-number ColE1/pMB1/pBR322/pUC origin of replication
   9545..9637    +  CDS            lacI (fragment): lac repressor; lacI; The lac repressor binds to the lac operator to inhibit transcription in E. coli. This inhibition can be relieved by adding lactose or isopropyl-β-D-thiogalactopyranoside (IPTG).
   9650..9671    +  protein_bind   CAP binding site: CAP binding activates transcription in the presence of cAMP. E. coli catabolite activator protein
   9686..9716    +  promoter       lac promoter: promoter for the E. coli lac operon
   9724..9740    +  protein_bind   lac operator: The lac repressor binds to the lac operator to inhibit transcription in E. coli. This inhibition can be relieved by adding lactose or isopropyl-β-D-thiogalactopyranoside (IPTG). lac repressor encoded by lacI
   9785..9803    +  promoter       T3 promoter: promoter for bacteriophage T3 RNA polymerase
