[The description below was written by a language model from this plasmid's Addgene catalogue record and pLannotate feature annotations shown in this document.]
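Description:
TFORF1414 is a lentiviral mammalian expression plasmid built on the pLX_TRC317 backbone and carrying the human zinc-finger gene ZNF561 as its open reading frame. It belongs to a barcoded transcription factor ORF collection in which each clone bears a unique 24-bp barcode, so that the factor delivered to a cell can be identified in pooled overexpression screens. In bacteria the plasmid is maintained by a high-copy ColE1/pUC-type origin and selected through the β-lactamase (AmpR) gene. An f1 origin and remnants of a lac/T7/T3 cloning region are also present in the backbone. The depositor warns that recombination can occur.

The viral portion has a third-generation, self-inactivating layout. An RSV promoter drives a truncated HIV-1 5' LTR, followed by the Ψ packaging signal with a partial gag sequence and the Rev response element, and it ends in a ΔU3 3' LTR followed by an SV40 polyadenylation signal. Within this unit, an SV40 early promoter/origin segment precedes a puromycin N-acetyltransferase gene for selecting transduced mammalian cells, and a cPPT/CTS element is present, which aids nuclear import of the viral genome. The EF-1α promoter then drives constitutive expression of ZNF561, and a downstream WPRE enhances transcript stability and expression. The automated annotation matches only the first part of the ORF region to ZNF561, although the catalogued insert is about 1.56 kb. It does not annotate the barcode, whose exact position the record does not state. A short U6 promoter fragment lies between the ORF and the WPRE. The construct is used to produce lentivirus for stable ZNF561 overexpression, individually or in pooled screens such as directed differentiation studies.
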