Addgene plasmid #142794: TFORF1414
Purpose: Lentiviral vector for overexpressing transcription factor ORFs with unique 24-bp barcodes. Barcodes facilitate identification of transcription factors in pooled screens.
Depositing lab: Feng Zhang. Depositing organization: Broad Institute. Publication: A transcription factor atlas of directed differentiation. Joung J, Ma S, Tay T, Geiger-Schuller KR, Kirchgatterer PC, Verdine VK, Guo B, Arias-Garcia MA, Allen WE, Singh A, Kuksenko O, Abudayyeh OO, Gootenberg JS, Fu Z, Macrae RK, Buenrostro JD, Regev A, Zhang F. Cell. 2023 Jan 5;186(1):209-229.e26. doi: 10.1016/j.cell.2022.11.026. PubMed 36608654.
Backbone
  Vector backbone: pLX_TRC317
  Backbone manufacturer: Broad Institute Genetic Perturbation Platform
  Backbone size w/o insert (bp): 8264
  Vector type: Mammalian Expression, Lentiviral
  Selectable markers: Puromycin
Growth in bacteria
  Bacterial resistance: Ampicillin, 100 μg/mL
  Growth temperature: 37°C
  Growth strain: NEB Stable
  Copy number: High Copy
Gene/Insert
  Gene/Insert name: ZNF561
  Species: H. sapiens (human)
  Insert size (bp): 1562
  Entrez Gene: ZNF561
  Promoter: EF1a
  Cloning method: Unknown
  Sequencing primers: 5′ GGGTGGAGACTGAAGTTAGGCCAG; 3′ CACATAGCGTAAAAGGAGCAACATAG
Terms and licenses: Academic/Nonprofit Terms; Industry Terms: Not Available to Industry
Depositor comments: NM_152289,XM_005260150,ENST00000302851 . The transcription factor ORF portion of this plasmid was synthesized by Genewiz. Please test multiple small colonies in case of plasmid recombination. To make this collection available in a timely manner, a portion of this collection was not fully sequenced by Addgene. If an Addgene verified full plasmid sequence is not available, please contact us prior to placing an order to request the full sequence.
How to cite: TFORF1414 was a gift from Feng Zhang (Addgene plasmid # 142794 ; http://n2t.net/addgene:142794 ; RRID:Addgene_142794)
