>Addgene plasmid #142794 | TFORF1414 | depositor partial sequence | sequence record 280520 | Insert
ACCGCCACCATGGCAGCCATTTATTTGTCCCGTGGGTTTTTTTCCAGGGAACCAATCTGCCCTTTTGAAG
AAAAGACAAAGGTAGAAAGGATGGTGGAGGACTACCTGGCAAGTGGTTATCAGGATTCAGTGACGTTTGA
TGATGTGGCTGTGGACTTCACCCCAGAGGAGTGGGCTTTACTGGACACAACTGAGAAATACCTCTACAGA
GATGTGATGCTGGAGAACTACATGAACCTGGCCTCTGTGGAATGGGAAATACAACCTAGAACCAAACGGT
CATCACTTCAGCAGGGTTTTTTGAAGAATCAAATATTCAGTGGGATACAAATGACAAGAGGCTACAGTGG
ATGGAAACTCTGTGACTGTAAGAATTGTGGAGAGGTCTTCAGGGAACAGTTTTGCCTTAAGACACACATG
AGAGTTCAGAATGGAGGGAATACTTCTGAGGGTAATTGTTATGGAAAAGACACCCTCAGTGTGCACAAGG
AAGCCTCTACTGGACAGGAACTTTCCAAATTTAATCCATGTGGAAAAGTCTTTACTCTAACTCCAGGTCT
TGCTGTACATCTTGAAGTTCTCAATGCAAGACAACCCTACAAATGTAAGGAATGTGGAAAAGGCTTTAAG
TATTTTGCAAGCCTTGATAATCATATGGGAATCCACACTGATGAGAAACTCTGTGAATTTCAGGAATATG
GGAGAGCTGTCACAGCTTCTTCACACCTAAAGCAGTGTGTAGCAGTTCATACAGGAAAGAAATCCAAAAA
GACTAAGAAATGTGGGAAATCCTTCACTAATTTTTCTCAACTTTATGCACCTGTGAAAACTCATAAAGGA
GAGAAGTCCTTTGAATGTAAAGAATGTGGAAGATCCTTTAGAAATTCCTCATGCCTTAATGATCACATTC
AAATTCACACTGGAATAAAACCACACAAGTGTACTTACTGTGGGAAAGCCTTCACTAGATCAACTCAACT
TACTGAACATGTAAGAACTCACACTGGAATAAAACCCTATGAATGTAAGGAATGTGGCCAAGCCTTTGCT
CAGTACTCGGGCCTTTCTATACACATACGAAGTCACAGTGGAAAGAAACCCTATCAGTGTAAGGAATGTG
GGAAAGCCTTCACTACATCCACAAGTCTTATTCAGCATACAAGAATTCACACAGGAGAGAAGCCTTATGA
ATGTGTTGAATGTGGGAAGACCTTCATTACTTCTTCCCGTCGTAGTAAACATTTGAAAACTCATAGTGGA
GAAAAGCCCTTTGTATGCAAGATATGTGGGAAAGCATTTCTATATTCCTCACGCCTTAATGTTCACCTGC
GAACTCATACCGGAGAGAAACCCTTCGTATGTAAAGAATGTGGGAAAGCATTTGCTGTTTCCTCACGCCT
AAGTAGACATGAAAGAATTCACACTGGGGAGAAACCCTATGAATGCAAGGATATGAGTGTTACCATTTAG
TAATGAACTAGTCCGTAACTTGAAAGTATTTCGATTTCTTGGCTTTATATATCTTGTGGAAAGGACGAGG
CCCATTGCGAGGCCCAGCTGTA
