>Addgene plasmid #142794 | TFORF1414 | depositor partial sequence | sequence record 280521 | Barcode
GGCCCATTGCGAGGCCCAGCTGTA
